Addgene plasmid #160448: pSB1C3-J23110-B0034-mRFP1
Purpose: BioBrick mammalian-codon-optimized mRFP1
Depositing lab: Anthony Forster. Depositing organization: Uppsala University. Publication: Overcoming chromoprotein limitations by engineering a red fluorescent protein. Bao L, Menon PNK, Liljeruhm J, Forster AC. Anal Biochem. 2020 Sep 3:113936. doi: 10.1016/j.ab.2020.113936. PubMed 32891596.
Backbone
  Vector backbone: BioBrick pSB1C3 vector
  Backbone manufacturer: iGEM Registry
  Modifications to backbone: BioBrick sites removed
  Vector type: Synthetic Biology
Growth in bacteria
  Bacterial resistance: Chloramphenicol, 25 μg/mL
  Growth temperature: 37°C
  Growth strain: DH5alpha
  Copy number: High Copy
Gene/Insert
  Gene/Insert name: promoter, RBS, mRFP1
  Mutation: BioBrick sites removed
  GenBank ID: AF506027.1
Terms and licenses: Academic/Nonprofit Terms; Industry Terms: Not Available to Industry
How to cite: pSB1C3-J23110-B0034-mRFP1 was a gift from Anthony Forster (Addgene plasmid # 160448 ; http://n2t.net/addgene:160448 ; RRID:Addgene_160448)
