[The description below was written by a language model from this plasmid's Addgene catalogue record and pLannotate feature annotations shown in this document.]
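Description:
pSB1C3-J23110-B0034-mRFP1 is a small (about 2.9 kb) synthetic-biology plasmid built on the iGEM Registry's standard BioBrick vector pSB1C3 for constitutive expression of a red fluorescent protein in E. coli. It replicates from a high-copy ColE1/pUC-type origin and is selected with chloramphenicol through a cat (chloramphenicol acetyltransferase) gene driven by its native cat promoter and followed by the lambda t0 terminator. Additional terminators, including a his operon terminator immediately downstream of the cloning region, flank the insert and insulate it from read-through transcription to and from the backbone.

The payload is a compact promoter–RBS–reporter cassette sitting between the BioBrick prefix and suffix. As the name indicates, transcription comes from J23110, a member of the Anderson family of constitutive sigma-70 promoters. The automated annotation labels this region as a fragment of J23119, the family consensus promoter, which reflects the close sequence similarity among these promoters rather than a different part. The name also specifies the widely used B0034 ribosome binding site, which is not separately annotated but would lie in the short gap between the promoter and the coding sequence. The open reading frame encodes mRFP1, a monomeric, constitutively fluorescent Discosoma-derived red protein, here in its mammalian-codon-optimized form. The record notes that BioBrick restriction sites were removed, making the part compatible with standard assembly.

The associated work concerns engineering a red fluorescent protein to overcome the limitations of chromoproteins, so this plasmid plausibly serves as an mRFP1 reference or starting construct, though the record does not define its exact role.
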