Features (pLannotate 1.2.2; 10 found; start..end, strand, type, name):
      1..22      +  misc_feature   BioBrick prefix: BioBrick prefix for parts that do not start with "ATG"
     29..57      +  promoter       J23119 promoter (fragment): bacterial promoter (Registry of Standard Biological Parts BBa J23119)
     84..758     +  CDS            mRFP1: mRFP1 is a basic (constitutively fluorescent) red fluorescent protein published in 2002, derived from Discosoma sp.. It is reported to be a somewhat slowly-maturing monomer with low acid sensitivity.
    790..810     +  misc_feature   BioBrick suffix: universal suffix for all parts
    811..868     +  terminator     his operon terminator: This putative transcriptin terminator from the E. coli his operon has a 2-bp deletion introduced during synthesis. Its efficiency has not been determined.
   1063..1651    -  rep_origin     ori: high-copy-number ColE1/pMB1/pBR322/pUC origin of replication
   1834..1928    -  terminator     lambda t0 terminator: transcription terminator from phage lambda
   1952..2608    -  CDS            cat: CAT_ECOLX - Experimental evidence at protein level: Swiss-Prot protein existence level 1. This enzyme is an effector of chloramphenicol resistance in bacteria. From Escherichia coli. This protein is used as a marker in many commonly used cloning vectors, such as pACYC184.
   2609..2706    -  promoter       cat promoter: promoter of the E. coli cat gene encoding chloramphenicol acetyltransferase
   2792..2835    -  terminator     bacterial terminator: putative bacterial transcription terminator
>Addgene plasmid #160448 | pSB1C3-J23110-B0034-mRFP1 | addgene full sequence | sequence record 322403 | Addgene NGS Result
GAATTCGCGGCCGCTTCTAGAGTTTACGGCTAGCTCAGTCCTAGGTACAATGCTAGCTACTAGAGAAAGA
GGAGAAATACTAGATGGCCTCCTCCGAGGACGTCATCAAGGAGTTCATGCGCTTCAAGGTGCGCATGGAG
GGCTCCGTGAACGGCCACGAGTTCGAGATCGAGGGCGAGGGCGAGGGCCGCCCCTACGAGGGCACCCAGA
CCGCCAAGCTGAAGGTGACCAAGGGCGGCCCCCTGCCCTTCGCCTGGGACATCCTGTCCCCTCAGTTCCA
GTACGGCTCCAAGGCCTACGTGAAGCACCCCGCCGACATCCCCGACTACTTGAAGCTGTCCTTCCCCGAG
GGCTTCAAGTGGGAGCGCGTGATGAACTTCGAGGACGGCGGCGTGGTGACCGTGACCCAGGACTCCTCCC
TGCAAGACGGCGAGTTCATCTACAAGGTGAAGCTGCGCGGCACCAACTTCCCCTCCGACGGCCCCGTAAT
GCAGAAGAAGACCATGGGCTGGGAGGCCTCCACCGAGCGGATGTACCCCGAGGACGGCGCCCTGAAGGGC
GAGATCAAGATGAGGCTGAAGCTGAAGGACGGCGGCCACTACGACGCCGAGGTCAAGACCACCTACATGG
CCAAGAAGCCCGTGCAGCTGCCCGGCGCCTACAAGACCGACATCAAGCTGGACATCACCTCCCACAACGA
GGACTACACCATCGTGGAACAGTACGAGCGCGCCGAGGGCCGCCACTCCACCGGCGCCTAATAACGCTGA
TAGTGCTAGTGTAGATCGCTACTAGTAGCGGCCGCTGCAGTCCGGCAAAAAAGGGCAAGGTGTCACCACC
CTGCCCTTTTTCTTTAAAACCGAAAAGATTACTTCGCGTTATGCAGGCTTCCTCGCTCACTGACTCGCTG
CGCTCGGTCGTTCGGCTGCGGCGAGCGGTATCAGCTCACTCAAAGGCGGTAATACGGTTATCCACAGAAT
CAGGGGATAACGCAGGAAAGAACATGTGAGCAAAAGGCCAGCAAAAGGCCAGGAACCGTAAAAAGGCCGC
GTTGCTGGCGTTTTTCCACAGGCTCCGCCCCCCTGACGAGCATCACAAAAATCGACGCTCAAGTCAGAGG
TGGCGAAACCCGACAGGACTATAAAGATACCAGGCGTTTCCCCCTGGAAGCTCCCTCGTGCGCTCTCCTG
TTCCGACCCTGCCGCTTACCGGATACCTGTCCGCCTTTCTCCCTTCGGGAAGCGTGGCGCTTTCTCATAG
CTCACGCTGTAGGTATCTCAGTTCGGTGTAGGTCGTTCGCTCCAAGCTGGGCTGTGTGCACGAACCCCCC
GTTCAGCCCGACCGCTGCGCCTTATCCGGTAACTATCGTCTTGAGTCCAACCCGGTAAGACACGACTTAT
CGCCACTGGCAGCAGCCACTGGTAACAGGATTAGCAGAGCGAGGTATGTAGGCGGTGCTACAGAGTTCTT
GAAGTGGTGGCCTAACTACGGCTACACTAGAAGAACAGTATTTGGTATCTGCGCTCTGCTGAAGCCAGTT
ACCTTCGGAAAAAGAGTTGGTAGCTCTTGATCCGGCAAACAAACCACCGCTGGTAGCGGTGGTTTTTTTG
TTTGCAAGCAGCAGATTACGCGCAGAAAAAAAGGATCTCAAGAAGATCCTTTGATCTTTTCTACGGGGTC
TGACGCTCAGTGGAACGAAAACTCACGTTAAGGGATTTTGGTCATGAGATTATCAAAAAGGATCTTCACC
TAGATCCTTTTAAATTAAAAATGAAGTTTTAAATCAATCTAAAGTATATATGAGTAAACTTGGTCTGACA
GCTCGAGGCTTGGATTCTCACCAATAAAAAACGCCCGGCGGCAACCGAGCGTTCTGAACAAATCCAGATG
GAGTTCTGAGGTCATTACTGGATCTATCAACAGGAGTCCAAGCGAGCTCGATATCAAATTACGCCCCGCC
CTGCCACTCATCGCAGTACTGTTGTAATTCATTAAGCATTCTGCCGACATGGAAGCCATCACAAACGGCA
TGATGAACCTGAATCGCCAGCGGCATCAGCACCTTGTCGCCTTGCGTATAATATTTGCCCATGGTGAAAA
CGGGGGCGAAGAAGTTGTCCATATTGGCCACGTTTAAATCAAAACTGGTGAAACTCACCCAGGGATTGGC
TGAGACGAAAAACATATTCTCAATAAACCCTTTAGGGAAATAGGCCAGGTTTTCACCGTAACACGCCACA
TCTTGCGAATATATGTGTAGAAACTGCCGGAAATCGTCGTGGTATTCACTCCAGAGCGATGAAAACGTTT
CAGTTTGCTCATGGAAAACGGTGTAACAAGGGTGAACACTATCCCATATCACCAGCTCACCGTCTTTCAT
TGCCATACGAAATTCCGGATGAGCATTCATCAGGCGGGCAAGAATGTGAATAAAGGCCGGATAAAACTTG
TGCTTATTTTTCTTTACGGTCTTTAAAAAGGCCGTAATATCCAGCTGAACGGTCTGGTTATAGGTACATT
GAGCAACTGACTGAAATGCCTCAAAATGTTCTTTACGATGCCATTGGGATATATCAACGGTGGTATATCC
AGTGATTTTTTTCTCCATTTTAGCTTCCTTAGCTCCTGAAAATCTCGATAACTCAAAAAATACGCCCGGT
AGTGATCTTATTTCATTATGGTGAAAGTTGGAACCTCTTACGTGCCCGATCAACTCGAGTGCCACCTGAC
GTCTAAGAAACCATTATTATCATGACATTAACCTATAAAAATAGGCGTATCACGAGGCAGAATTTCAGAT
AAAAAAAATCCTTAGCTTTCGCTAAGGATGATTTCTGGAATTCCAGAAGGTCAGGCGGAATGGTGCCATT
CCGCCTGACCTTCTG
