>Addgene plasmid #160448 | pSB1C3-J23110-B0034-mRFP1 | depositor partial sequence | sequence record 310719 | mammalian-codon-optimized mRFP1
GAATTCGCGGCCGCTTCTAGAGTTTACGGCTAGCTCAGTCCTAGGTACAATGCTAGCTACTAGAGAAAGA
GGAGAAATACTAGATGGCCTCCTCCGAGGACGTCATCAAGGAGTTCATGCGCTTCAAGGTGCGCATGGAG
GGCTCCGTGAACGGCCACGAGTTCGAGATCGAGGGCGAGGGCGAGGGCCGCCCCTACGAGGGCACCCAGA
CCGCCAAGCTGAAGGTGACCAAGGGCGGCCCCCTGCCCTTCGCCTGGGACATCCTGTCCCCTCAGTTCCA
GTACGGCTCCAAGGCCTACGTGAAGCACCCCGCCGACATCCCCGACTACTTGAAGCTGTCCTTCCCCGAG
GGCTTCAAGTGGGAGCGCGTGATGAACTTCGAGGACGGCGGCGTGGTGACCGTGACCCAGGACTCCTCCC
TGCAAGACGGCGAGTTCATCTACAAGGTGAAGCTGCGCGGCACCAACTTCCCCTCCGACGGCCCCGTAAT
GCAGAAGAAGACCATGGGCTGGGAGGCCTCCACCGAGCGGATGTACCCCGAGGACGGCGCCCTGAAGGGC
GAGATCAAGATGAGGCTGAAGCTGAAGGACGGCGGCCACTACGACGCCGAGGTCAAGACCACCTACATGG
CCAAGAAGCCCGTGCAGCTGCCCGGCGCCTACAAGACCGACATCAAGCTGGACATCACCTCCCACAACGA
GGACTACACCATCGTGGAACAGTACGAGCGCGCCGAGGGCCGCCACTCCACCGGCGCCTAATAACGCTGA
TAGTGCTAGTGTAGATCGCTACTAGTAGCGGCCGCTGCAG
